>Addgene plasmid #114766 | AT5G59680 O7_pECIA14 | addgene full sequence | sequence record 270186 | Addgene NGS Result
GTAAAACGACGGCCAGTGAATTAATTCGTTGCAGGACAGGATGTGGTGCCCGATGTGACTAGCTCTTTGC
TGCAGGCCGTCCTATCCTCTGGTTCCGATAAGAGACCCAGAACTCCGGCCCCCCACCGCCCACCGCCACC
CCCATACATATGTGGTACGCAAGTAAGAGTGCCTGCGCATGCCCCATGTGCCCCACCAAGAGCTTTGCAT
CCCATACAAGTCCCCAAAGTGGAGAACCGAACCAATTCTTCGCGGGCAGAACAAAAGCTTCTGCACACGT
CTCCACTCGAATTTGGAGCCGGCCGGCGTGTGCAAAAGAGGTGAATCGAACGAAAGACCCGTGTGTAAAG
CCGCGTTTCCAAAATGTATAAAACCGAGAGCATCTGGCCAATGTGCATCAGTTGTGGTCAGCAGCAAAAT
CAAGTGAATCATCTCAGTGCAACTAAAGGGGGGATCCGATCTCAATATGAAGTTATGCATATTACTGGCC
GTCGTGGCCTTTGTTGGCCTCTCGCTCGGGAGCCAACAAGGGTTCATCAGTTTGGATTGTGGTCTACCCG
CGAATGAACCATCTCCTTATACAGAGCCGAGGACTGGATTGCAGTTTTCTTCGGACGCAGCATTCATCCA
GAGTGGAAAAATTGGTAGGATTCAAGCAAATCTGGAGGCTGACTTCCTGAAGCCATCAACGACGATGAGA
TATTTTCCAGACGGAAAACGGAACTGCTACAATCTAAACGTTGAGAAGGGAAGAAATCATCTTATCAGGG
CTCGGTTTGTATATGGAAATTATGATGGTCGTGACACTGGCCCCAAGTTTGATCTGTATCTTGGACCTAA
TCCATGGGCCACGATAGATTTGGCAAAACAAGTGAATGGTACACGTCCCGAGATCATGCACATCCCAACA
TCAAACAAGTTGCAGGTTTGTCTTGTTAAGACTGGGGAAACTACACCGCTAATATCGGTTTTGGAAGTAC
GGCCGATGGGAAGTGGTACTTATCTCACCAAGTCTGGCTCTCTGAAACTTTACTATCGAGAATATTTTAG
CAAGTCTGATTCTTCTCTAAGGTACCCTGATGATATCTATGACCGCCAATGGACTTCGTTCTTTGATACA
GAGTGGACACAAATTAACACCACTAGCGATGTGGGAAATTCCAGTGACTATAAGCCACCAAAAGTCGCTC
TCACTACTGCGGCCATTCCAACTAATGCCAGTGCGCCATTGACGAATGAATGGAGTTCAGTAAACCCCGA
TGAACAGTATTACGTATACGCCCATTTTTCTGAGATCCAAGAGTTGCAGGCAAATGAAACCAGGGAATTC
AACATGTTACTAAATGGGAAACTTTTTTTTGGCCCTGTGGTTCCTCCAAAGCTAGCAATAAGTACTATCC
TAAGTGTGTCGCCGAATACTTGTGAAGGAGGGGAGTGCAATTTACAGCTGATAAGAACCAACAGATCAAC
TCTTCCACCTCTACTTAACGCTTATGAGGTCTACAAAGTTATTCAGTTTCCGCAGTTGGAAACAAATGAA
ACCGACGTTTCTGCTGTGAAAAACATCCAAGCCACCTATGAATTGAGTAGAATCAACTGGCAAAGCGATC
CATGCGTCCCTCAACAGTTTATGTGGGATGGTTTAAACTGCAGCATCACAGATATAACCACGCCACCAAG
AATCACTACTTTAAACTTGTCATCAAGTGGTTTAACTGGAACGATAACAGCTGCCATTCAAAATCTTACG
ACACTAGAAAAGCTGGACTTGTCGAATAATAACTTGACCGGAGAGGTGCCAGAATTTCTAAGCAACATGA
AATCGCTGTTGGTCATAAACTTAAGCGGGAACGATCTTAACGGTACAATTCCTCAATCTCTACAAAGGAA
AGGACTTGAGCTACTTTATCAAGGAAACCCCAGGCTTATTTCCCCTGGTTCAACTGAAACCAAATCTGGC
AAGAGCCTGGAGGTGCTGTTCCAGGGACCAAGCGGCAATCCCGGCGGCGATCTGGCCCCCCAGATGCTGC
GCGAGCTGCAGGAGACCAATGCCGCCCTGCAGGACGTGCGCGAGCTGCTGCGCCACCGCGTGAAGGAGAT
CACCTTCCTGAAGAACACCGTGATGGAGTGCGACGCCTGCGGCATGCAGCCCTCTAGAGGCTCCGGCTCC
ATCATCCCAGTTGAGGAGGAGAACCCGGACTTCTGGAACCGCGAGGCAGCCGAGGCCCTGGGTGCCGCCA
AGAAGCTGCAGCCTGCACAGACAGCCGCCAAGAACCTCATCATCTTCCTGGGCGATGGGATGGGGGTGTC
TACGGTGACAGCTGCCAGGATCCTAAAAGGGCAGAAGAAGGACAAACTGGGGCCTGAGATACCCCTGGCC
ATGGACCGCTTCCCATATGTGGCTCTGTCCAAGACATACAATGTAGACAAACATGTGCCAGACAGTGGAG
CCACAGCCACGGCCTACCTGTGCGGGGTCAAGGGCAACTTCCAGACCATTGGCTTGAGTGCAGCCGCCCG
CTTTAACCAGTGCAACACGACACGCGGCAACGAGGTCATCTCCGTGATGAATCGGGCCAAGAAAGCAGGG
AAGTCAGTGGGAGTGGTAACCACCACACGAGTGCAGCACGCCTCGCCAGCCGGCACCTACGCCCACACGG
TGAACCGCAACTGGTACTCGGACGCCGACGTGCCTGCCTCGGCCCGCCAGGAGGGGTGCCAGGACATCGC
TACGCAGCTCATCTCCAACATGGACATTGACGTGATCCTAGGTGGAGGCCGAAAGTACATGTTTCGCATG
GGAACCCCAGACCCTGAGTACCCAGATGACTACAGCCAAGGTGGGACCAGGCTGGACGGGAAGAATCTGG
TGCAGGAATGGCTGGCGAAGCGCCAGGGTGCCCGGTATGTGTGGAACCGCACTGAGCTCATGCAGGCTTC
CCTGGACCCGTCTGTGACCCATCTCATGGGTCTCTTTGAGCCTGGAGACATGAAATACGAGATCCACCGA
GACTCCACACTGGACCCCTCCCTGATGGAGATGACAGAGGCTGCCCTGCGCCTGCTGAGCAGGAACCCCC
GCGGCTTCTTCCTCTTCGTGGAGGGTGGTCGCATCGACCATGGTCATCATGAAAGCAGGGCTTACCGGGC
ACTGACTGAGACGATCATGTTCGACGACGCCATTGAGAGGGCGGGCCAGCTCACCAGCGAGGAGGACACG
CTGAGCCTCGTCACTGCCGACCACTCCCACGTCTTCTCCTTCGGAGGCTACCCCCTGCGAGGGAGCTCCA
TCTTCGGGCTGGCCCCTGGCAAGGCCCGGGACAGGAAGGCCTACACGGTCCTCCTATACGGAAACGGTCC
AGGCTATGTGCTCAAGGACGGCGCCCGGCCGGATGTTACCGAGAGCGAGAGCGGGAGCCCCGAGTATCGG
CAGCAGTCAGCAGTGCCCCTGGACGAAGAGACCCACGCAGGCGAGGACGTGGCGGTGTTCGCGCGCGGCC
CGCAGGCGCACCTGGTTCACGGCGTGCAGGAGCAGACCTTCATAGCGCACGTCATGGCCTTCGCCGCCTG
CCTGGAGCCCTACACCGCCTGCGACCTGGCGCCCCCCGCCGGCACCACCGACGCCGCGCACCCGGGTTCT
AGAGGAAGCACCTCCGGCGATAACGATTACAAGGATGATGATGATAAGGCCAGCGGCACCGGTCATCATC
ACCATCACCATTGAGTTTAAACCCGCTGATCAGCCTCGACTGTGCCTTCTAAGGCCTGAGCTCGCTGATC
AGCCTCGATCGAGGATCCAGACATGATAAGATACATTGATGAGTTTGGACAAACCACAACTAGAATGCAG
TGAAAAAAATGCTTTATTTGTGAAATTTGTGATGCTATTGCTTTATTTGTAACCATTATAAGCTGCAATA
AACAAGTTAACAACAACAATTGCATTCATTTTATGTTTCAGGTTCAGGGGGAGGTGTGGGAGGTTTTTTA
AAGCAAGTAAAACCTCTACAAATGTGGTATGGCTGATTATGATCAGTCGACCTGCAGGCATGCAAGCTTG
GCGTAATCATGGTCATAGCTGTTTCCTGTGTGAAATTGTTATCCGCTCACAATTCCACACAACATACGAG
CCGGAAGCATAAAGTGTAAAGCCTGGGGTGCCTAATGAGTGAGCTAACTCACATTAATTGCGTTGCGCTC
ACTGCCCGCTTTCCAGTCGGGAAACCTGTCGTGCCAGCTGCATTAATGAATCGGCCAACGCGCGGGGAGA
GGCGGTTTGCGTATTGGGCGCTCTTCCGCTTCCTCGCTCACTGACTCGCTGCGCTCGGTCGTTCGGCTGC
GGCGAGCGGTATCAGCTCACTCAAAGGCGGTAATACGGTTATCCACAGAATCAGGGGATAACGCAGGAAA
GAACATGTGAGCAAAAGGCCAGCAAAAGGCCAGGAACCGTAAAAAGGCCGCGTTGCTGGCGTTTTTCCAT
AGGCTCCGCCCCCCTGACGAGCATCACAAAAATCGACGCTCAAGTCAGAGGTGGCGAAACCCGACAGGAC
TATAAAGATACCAGGCGTTTCCCCCTGGAAGCTCCCTCGTGCGCTCTCCTGTTCCGACCCTGCCGCTTAC
CGGATACCTGTCCGCCTTTCTCCCTTCGGGAAGCGTGGCGCTTTCTCATAGCTCACGCTGTAGGTATCTC
AGTTCGGTGTAGGTCGTTCGCTCCAAGCTGGGCTGTGTGCACGAACCCCCCGTTCAGCCCGACCGCTGCG
CCTTATCCGGTAACTATCGTCTTGAGTCCAACCCGGTAAGACACGACTTATCGCCACTGGCAGCAGCCAC
TGGTAACAGGATTAGCAGAGCGAGGTATGTAGGCGGTGCTACAGAGTTCTTGAAGTGGTGGCCTAACTAC
GGCTACACTAGAAGAACAGTATTTGGTATCTGCGCTCTGCTGAAGCCAGTTACCTTCGGAAAAAGAGTTG
GTAGCTCTTGATCCGGCAAACAAACCACCGCTGGTAGCGGTGGTTTTTTTGTTTGCAAGCAGCAGATTAC
GCGCAGAAAAAAAGGATCTCAAGAAGATCCTTTGATCTTTTCTACGGGGTCTGACGCTCAGTGGAACGAA
AACTCACGTTAAGGGATTTTGGTCATGAGATTATCAAAAAGGATCTTCACCTAGATCCTTTTAAATTAAA
AATGAAGTTTTAAATCAATCTAAAGTATATATGAGTAAACTTGGTCTGACAGTTACCAATGCTTAATCAG
TGAGGCACCTATCTCAGCGATCTGTCTATTTCGTTCATCCATAGTTGCCTGACTCCCCGTCGTGTAGATA
ACTACGATACGGGAGGGCTTACCATCTGGCCCCAGTGCTGCAATGATACCGCGAGACCCACGCTCACCGG
CTCCAGATTTATCAGCAATAAACCAGCCAGCCGGAAGGGCCGAGCGCAGAAGTGGTCCTGCAACTTTATC
CGCCTCCATCCAGTCTATTAATTGTTGCCGGGAAGCTAGAGTAAGTAGTTCGCCAGTTAATAGTTTGCGC
AACGTTGTTGCCATTGCTACAGGCATCGTGGTGTCACGCTCGTCGTTTGGTATGGCTTCATTCAGCTCCG
GTTCCCAACGATCAAGGCGAGTTACATGATCCCCCATGTTGTGCAAAAAAGCGGTTAGCTCCTTCGGTCC
TCCGATCGTTGTCAGAAGTAAGTTGGCCGCAGTGTTATCACTCATGGTTATGGCAGCACTGCATAATTCT
CTTACTGTCATGCCATCCGTAAGATGCTTTTCTGTGACTGGTGAGTACTCAACCAAGTCATTCTGAGAAT
AGTGTATGCGGCGACCGAGTTGCTCTTGCCCGGCGTCAATACGGGATAATACCGCGCCACATAGCAGAAC
TTTAAAAGTGCTCATCATTGGAAAACGTTCTTCGGGGCGAAAACTCTCAAGGATCTTACCGCTGTTGAGA
TCCAGTTCGATGTAACCCACTCGTGCACCCAACTGATCTTCAGCATCTTTTACTTTCACCAGCGTTTCTG
GGTGAGCAAAAACAGGAAGGCAAAATGCCGCAAAAAAGGGAATAAGGGCGACACGGAAATGTTGAATACT
CATACTCTTCCTTTTTCAATATTATTGAAGCATTTATCAGGGTTATTGTCTCATGAGCGGATACATATTT
GAATGTATTTAGAAAAATAAACAAATAGGGGTTCCGCGCACATTTCCCCGAAAAGTGCCACCTGACGTCT
AAGAAACCATTATTATCATGACATTAACCTATAAAAATAGGCGTATCACGAGGCCCTTTCGTCTCGCGCG
TTTCGGTGATGACGGTGAAAACCTCTGACACATGCAGCTCCCGGAGACGGTCACAGCTTGTCTGTAAGCG
GATGCCGGGAGCAGACAAGCCCGTCAGGGCGCGTCAGCGGGTGTTGGCGGGTGTCGGGGCTGGCTTAACT
ATGCGGCATCAGAGCAGATTGTACTGAGAGTGCACCATATGCGGTGTGAAATACCGCACAGATGCGTAAG
GAGAAAATACCGCATCAGGCGCCATTCGCCATTCAGGCTGCGCAACTGTTGGGAAGGGCGATCGGTGCGG
GCCTCTTCGCTATTACGCCAGCTGGCGAAAGGGGGATGTGCTGCAAGGCGATTAAGTTGGGTAACGCCAG
GGTTTTCCCAGTCACGACGTT
Features (pLannotate 1.2.2; 19 found; start..end, strand, type, name):
     23..449     +  promoter       MT promoter: Drosophila metallothionein promoter
    467..520     +  sig_peptide    BiP signal sequence: Drosophila BiP signal sequence
    473..1975    +  CDS            Y5596_ARATH (fragment): Experimental evidence at protein level: Swiss-Prot protein existence level 1. From Arabidopsis thaliana (Mouse-ear cress).
   2003..2182    +  CDS            Comp (fragment): COMP_RAT - Experimental evidence at protein level: Swiss-Prot protein existence level 1. May play a role in the structural integrity of cartilage via its interaction with other extracellular matrix proteins such as the collagens and fibronectin. Can mediate the interaction of chondrocytes with the cartilage extracellular matrix through interaction with cell surface integrin receptors. Could play a role in the pathogenesis of osteoarthritis. Potent suppressor of apoptosis in both primary chondrocytes and transformed cells. Suppresses apoptosis by blocking the activation of caspase-3 and by indu
   2170..3622    +  CDS            SEAP (fragment): secreted alkaline phosphatase from human placenta The natural enzyme has a C-terminal transmembrane sequence that is replaced by a GPI anchor.
   3659..3688    +  CDS            2xFLAG (fragment): two tandem FLAG® epitope tags
   3794..3928    -  polyA_signal   SV40 poly(A) signal: SV40 polyadenylation signal
   3951..4035    -  CDS            large T antigen (fragment): large T antigen from SV40 (simian virus 40)
   4035..4059    +  misc_feature   MCS (fragment): pUC18/19 multiple cloning site
   4096..4112    -  protein_bind   lac operator: The lac repressor binds to the lac operator to inhibit transcription in E. coli. This inhibition can be relieved by adding lactose or isopropyl-β-D-thiogalactopyranoside (IPTG). lac repressor encoded by lacI
   4120..4150    -  promoter       lac promoter: promoter for the E. coli lac operon
   4165..4186    -  protein_bind   CAP binding site: CAP binding activates transcription in the presence of cAMP. E. coli catabolite activator protein
   4199..4291    -  CDS            lacI (fragment): lac repressor; lacI; The lac repressor binds to the lac operator to inhibit transcription in E. coli. This inhibition can be relieved by adding lactose or isopropyl-β-D-thiogalactopyranoside (IPTG).
   4474..5062    -  rep_origin     ori: high-copy-number ColE1/pMB1/pBR322/pUC origin of replication
   5233..6093    -  CDS            AmpR: β-lactamase; bla; confers resistance to ampicillin, carbenicillin, and related antibiotics
   6094..6198    -  promoter       AmpR promoter: bla
   6293..6328    +  CDS            rop (fragment): Rop protein, which maintains plasmids at low copy number; rop
   6430..6529    +  misc_feature   bom (fragment): basis of mobility region from pBR322
   6535..21      -  CDS            lacZα (fragment) (across the origin): LacZα fragment of β-galactosidase; lacZ fragment
