[The description below was written by a language model from this plasmid's Addgene catalogue record and pLannotate feature annotations shown in this document.]
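Description:
AT5G59680 O7_pECIA14 is an insect-cell expression plasmid built on the pECIA14 backbone for secreted production of a plant receptor ectodomain in Drosophila cell culture. It is propagated in E. coli as a high-copy plasmid through a ColE1/pUC-type origin and selected with ampicillin via the β-lactamase gene. The annotated lac promoter/operator, lacZα, lacI, rop and bom fragments are remnants of the pUC/pBR322-derived cloning backbone rather than functional parts of the payload. No selection marker for insect cells is annotated in the 6,671 nt sequence.

The expression cassette is driven by the Drosophila metallothionein promoter, which is induced with copper sulfate. A Drosophila BiP signal sequence directs the product into the secretory pathway. Downstream lies the extracellular domain of the Arabidopsis thaliana leucine-rich repeat receptor kinase encoded by AT5G59680, inserted by ligation-independent cloning. It is fused at its C-terminus to the pentamerising coiled-coil helix of rat COMP, human placental alkaline phosphatase, a FLAG epitope and a hexahistidine tag; the His tag is stated by the depositor but not picked up in the feature table. An SV40 polyadenylation signal is annotated downstream of the fusion.

The construct serves as the "prey" in an extracellular interaction assay and is meant to be paired with the matching bait vector in pECIA2. Pentamerisation through COMP raises avidity, which helps capture weak ectodomain interactions. The alkaline phosphatase gives an enzymatic readout of prey binding, and the FLAG and His tags allow detection or purification. It belongs to a collection used to map the extracellular interaction network of Arabidopsis LRR receptor kinases.
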