Addgene plasmid #114766: AT5G59680 O7_pECIA14
Purpose: Prey vector AT5G59680 O7_pECIA14 should be used with bait vector AT5G59680 O7_pECIA2.
Depositing lab: Youssef Belkhadir. Depositing organization: Gregor Mendel Institute of Molecular Plant Biology. Publication: An extracellular network of Arabidopsis leucine-rich repeat receptor kinases. Smakowska-Luzan E, Mott GA, Parys K, Stegmann M, Howton TC, Layeghifard M, Neuhold J, Lehner A, Kong J, Grunwald K, Weinberger N, Satbhai SB, Mayer D, Busch W, Madalinski M, Stolt-Bergner P, Provart NJ, Mukhtar MS, Zipfel C, Desveaux D, Guttman DS, Belkhadir Y. Nature. 2018 Jan 18;553(7688):342-346. doi: 10.1038/nature25184. Epub 2018 Jan 10. PubMed 29320478.
Backbone
  Vector backbone: pECIA14
  Backbone manufacturer: Chris Garcia (Addgene plasmid # 47051)
  Vector type: Insect Expression
Growth in bacteria
  Bacterial resistance: Ampicillin, 100 μg/mL
  Growth temperature: 37°C
  Growth strain: DH5alpha
  Copy number: High Copy
Gene/Insert
  Gene/Insert name: AT5G59680
  Species: A. thaliana (mustard weed)
  Promoter: Metallothionein (Copper-Inducible)
  Cloning method: Ligation Independent Cloning
Terms and licenses: Academic/Nonprofit Terms; Industry Terms: Not Available to Industry
Depositor comments: Plasmid for secreted expression in Drosophila cell culture by induction via CuSO4. Insert is an extracellular domain of indicated LRR-RK, C-terminally tagged with Pentameric rat COMP helix, Alkaline Phosphatase (human, placental), Flag, and hexahistidine tags. Insert Protein Sequence: SQQGFISLDCGLPANEPSPYTEPRTGLQFSSDAAFIQSGKIGRIQANLEADFLKPSTTMRYFPDGKRNCYNLNVEKGRNHLIRARFVYGNYDGRDTGPKFDLYLGPNPWATIDLAKQVNGTRPEIMHIPTSNKLQVCLVKTGETTPLISVLEVRPMGSGTYLTKSGSLKLYYREYFSKSDSSLRYPDDIYDRQWTSFFDTEWTQINTTSDVGNSNDYKPPKVALTTAAIPTNASAPLTNEWSSVNPDEQYYVYAHFSEIQELQANETREFNMLLNGKLFFGPVVPPKLAISTILSVSPNTCEGGECNLQLIRTNRSTLPPLLNAYEVYKVIQFPQLETNETDVSAVKNIQATYELSRINWQSDPCVPQQFMWDGLNCSITDITTPPRITTLNLSSSGLTGTITAAIQNLTTLEKLDLSNNNLTGEVPEFLSNMKSLLVINLSGNDLNGTIPQSLQRKGLELLYQGNPRLISPGSTETKSGKS
How to cite: AT5G59680 O7_pECIA14 was a gift from Youssef Belkhadir (Addgene plasmid # 114766)
